>Addgene plasmid #11476 | pcdna3mciap1 mut | addgene partial sequence | sequence record 18256 | T7 5'-TAATACGACTCACTATAGGG-3'
AATAAAAAATGAAGTTTGACTTTTCGTGTGAACTCTACCGAATGTCTACCTATTCAGCTTTTCCCAGGGG
AGTTCCTGTCTCACAGAGGAGTCTGGCTCGTGCTGGCTTTTATTATACAGGTGTGAATGACAAAGTCAAG
TGCTTCTGCTGTGGACTGATGTTGGATAACTGGAAACAAGGGGACCGTCCTGTTGAAAAGCACAGACAGT
TCTATCCCAGCTGCACCTTTGTACAGACTCTGCTTTCAGCCAGTCTGCACTCTCCATCTAAGAATATGTC
TCCTGTGAAAAGTAGATTTGCACATTCGTCACCTCTGGAACGAGGTGGCATTCACTCCAACCTGTGCTCT
AGCCCTCTTAATTCTAGAGCAGTGGAAGACTTCTCATCAAGGATGGATCCCTGCAGCTATGCCATGAGTA
CAGAAGAGGCCAGATTTCTTACTTACAGTATGTGGCCTTTAAGTTTTCTGTCACCAGCAGATCTGGGCAC
AGCTGGCTTCTATTACATAGGGCCTGGATACAGGGTGGCCTGTTTTGCCTGTGGTGGGAAACTGACCAAC
TGGCAACCAAACGATGATGCTATGTCAGAGCACCGCATACATTTTCTCCACTGTCCATTTCTGGAAAATA
CTTCTCACACACTTAGGTTTAGTATATCATATCTAAGTATGCAGACACACTCTGCTCGATTGATGACATT
TCTGTACTGGCCACCTAGTGTTCCTGTTCACCCCTAGCAGCTTGCAAGTGCTGGATTCTATTACGTGGAT
CGCAATGATGATGT
