[The description below was written by a language model from this plasmid's Addgene catalogue record.]
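Description:
pcdna3mciap1 mut is a mammalian expression plasmid built on the Invitrogen pcDNA3 backbone (recorded as about 7.2 kb without insert). It carries a mutant form of mouse c-IAP1, the product of the Birc2 gene. The roughly 1.7 kb insert was placed between the HindIII and EcoRI sites of the polylinker, and both sites were retained, so the insert can be excised again. T7 and SP6 primer sites flank the cloning region and are listed for sequencing from the 5′ and 3′ ends. The plasmid is maintained at high copy in E. coli under ampicillin selection. A neomycin resistance marker allows G418 selection of stably transfected mammalian cells. The record does not list the promoter explicitly, but pcDNA3 vectors normally drive inserts from the CMV immediate-early promoter. No epitope tag or reporter is recorded.

The only stated change to the coding sequence is a substitution of residue 582 to alanine; the record gives neither the original amino acid nor the functional consequence. c-IAP1 is an inhibitor-of-apoptosis family member with a C-terminal RING domain that confers ubiquitin ligase activity. The associated publication concerns posttranscriptional downregulation of c-IAP2 by the ubiquitin ligase c-IAP1. A position this close to the C-terminus is consistent with a RING-domain mutant meant to impair E3 ligase activity, though this is an inference rather than a recorded fact. The construct is suited to transient or stable overexpression of the mutant protein in mammalian cells, most likely for comparison with wild-type c-IAP1 in studies of IAP protein stability and ubiquitination.
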