Addgene plasmid #11476: pcdna3mciap1 mut
Depositing lab: Jon Ashwell. Depositing organization: National Cancer Institute (NCI). Publication: Posttranscriptional downregulation of c-IAP2 by the ubiquitin protein ligase c-IAP1 in vivo. Conze DB, Albert L, Ferrick DA, Goeddel DV, Yeh WC, Mak T, Ashwell JD. Mol Cell Biol. 2005 Apr . 25(8):3348-56. 10.1128/MCB.25.8.3348-3356.2005 PubMed 15798218.
Backbone
  Vector backbone: pcDNA3
  Backbone manufacturer: invitrogen
  Backbone size w/o insert (bp): 7200
  Vector type: Mammalian Expression
  Selectable markers: Neomycin (select with G418)
Growth in bacteria
  Bacterial resistance: Ampicillin, 100 μg/mL
  Growth temperature: 37°C
  Growth strain: DH5alpha
  Copy number: High Copy
Gene/Insert
  Gene/Insert name: mciap1mut (alt name: mciap1)
  Species: M. musculus (mouse)
  Insert size (bp): 1700
  Mutation: 582 to alanine
  Entrez Gene: Birc2 (a.k.a. A, AW146227, Api1, Api2, Birc3, C-IAP1, C330006D17Rik, HI, HIAP1, HIAP2, I, IAP1, IAP2, MI, MIAP1, MIAP2, MIH, MIHB, MIHC, RNF48, cI, cIA, cIAP1, cIAP2, mcI, mcIAP1)
  Cloning method: Restriction Enzyme; 5′ cloning site HindIII, (not destroyed); 3′ cloning site EcoRI (not destroyed)
  Sequencing primers: 5′ T7; 3′ SP6
Terms and licenses: Academic/Nonprofit Terms; Industry Terms: Not Available to Industry
How to cite: pcdna3mciap1 mut was a gift from Jon Ashwell (Addgene plasmid # 11476 ; http://n2t.net/addgene:11476 ; RRID:Addgene_11476)
